Addgene plasmid #152907: pGBW-m4133490
Purpose: Mammalian expression plasmid for SARS-CoV-2 2'-O-ribose methyltransferase
Depositing lab: Ginkgo Bioworks & Benjie Chen. Depositing organization: Ginkgo Bioworks.
Backbone
  Vector backbone: pTwist_CMV_Hygro_6
  Backbone size w/o insert (bp): 6525
  Vector type: Mammalian Expression
  Selectable markers: Hygromycin
Growth in bacteria
  Bacterial resistance: Ampicillin, 100 μg/mL
  Growth temperature: 37°C
  Growth strain: DH5alpha
  Copy number: High Copy
Gene/Insert
  Gene/Insert name: SARS-CoV-2 2'-O-ribose methyltransferase
  Species: Severe acute respiratory syndrome coronavirus 2
  Insert size (bp): 893
  Mutation: wt
  Entrez Gene: ORF1ab (a.k.a. GU280_gp01)
  Promoter: CMV
  Tag / fusion protein: Cleavable TEV;HA (C terminal on backbone)
  Cloning method: Unknown
Resource information
  A portion of this plasmid was derived from a plasmid made by: GinkgoBioworks
Depositor comments: NCBI reference sequence: YP_009725311.1
How to cite: pGBW-m4133490 was a gift from Ginkgo Bioworks & Benjie Chen (Addgene plasmid # 152907 ; http://n2t.net/addgene:152907 ; RRID:Addgene_152907)
