[The description below was written by a language model from this plasmid's Addgene catalogue record and pLannotate feature annotations shown in this document.]
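Description:
pGBW-m4133490 is a mammalian expression plasmid built on the pTwist_CMV_Hygro_6 backbone and carrying the wild-type coding sequence for the SARS-CoV-2 2'-O-ribose methyltransferase, a mature product of the ORF1ab replicase polyprotein (commonly known as nsp16). It is propagated in E. coli as a high-copy plasmid through a ColE1/pUC-type origin and selected with ampicillin via a full-length β-lactamase gene. For selection in mammalian cells it carries a hygromycin B phosphotransferase cassette driven by the human ubiquitin C promoter and ended by a synthetic polyadenylation signal.

The roughly 0.9 kb insert sits downstream of the CMV enhancer and promoter elements. In the circular sequence record it spans the numbering origin and is followed by an SV40 polyadenylation signal. The automated annotation labels this open reading frame only by homology to the replicase polyprotein of avian infectious bronchitis virus, with a functional note about NendoU; this reflects a database match to a related coronavirus rather than the actual source, which the catalogue gives as SARS-CoV-2. The catalogue also records a C-terminal, backbone-encoded HA epitope tag that can be removed through a TEV protease site, although these short elements are not called out separately in the feature table. The expression unit is bracketed by 5' and 3' β-globin insulator elements along with bacterial rrnG and T7 terminators, an arrangement that helps isolate the cassette from transcriptional read-through and neighbouring regulatory influences.

The construct is suited to transient or hygromycin-selected stable expression of the tagged viral methyltransferase in mammalian cells. The HA tag allows detection or affinity capture of the protein.
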