Features (pLannotate 1.2.2; 19 found; start..end, strand, type, name):
   1018..1139    -  polyA_signal   SV40 poly(A) signal: SV40 polyadenylation signal
   1162..1231    -  CDS            large T antigen (fragment): large T antigen from SV40 (simian virus 40)
   1254..1300    +  terminator     T7 terminator: transcription terminator for bacteriophage T7 RNA polymerase
   1330..1466    +  terminator     rrnG terminator: transcription terminator from the E. coli ribosomal RNA rrnG operon (Albrechtsen et al., 1991)
   1511..1582    +  misc_feature   3' β-globin insulator: insulator downstream of the human β-globin locus (Farrell et al., 2002)
   1808..2396    -  rep_origin     ori: high-copy-number ColE1/pMB1/pBR322/pUC origin of replication
   2568..2632    -  CDS            bla(M) (fragment): β-lactamase lacking the signal sequence; bla(M); allows cytosolic expression of β-lactamase
   2896..4105    +  promoter       UbC promoter: human ubiquitin C promoter
   4115..5136    +  CDS            HygR (fragment): hygromycin B phosphotransferase confers resistance to hygromycin
   5164..5212    +  polyA_signal   poly(A) signal: synthetic polyadenylation signal
   5478..6338    +  CDS            AmpR: β-lactamase; bla; confers resistance to ampicillin, carbenicillin, and related antibiotics
   6351..6487    +  terminator     rrnG terminator: transcription terminator from the E. coli ribosomal RNA rrnG operon (Albrechtsen et al., 1991)
   6632..6703    +  misc_feature   5' β-globin insulator: insulator upstream of the human β-globin locus (Farrell et al., 2002)
   6708..6754    -  terminator     T7 terminator: transcription terminator for bacteriophage T7 RNA polymerase
   6772..6820    -  polyA_signal   poly(A) signal: synthetic polyadenylation signal
   6901..7204    +  enhancer       CMV enhancer: human cytomegalovirus immediate early enhancer
   7277..7294    -  promoter       CMV promoter (fragment): human cytomegalovirus (CMV) immediate early promoter
   7357..7408    +  promoter       CMVd2 promoter: truncated human cytomegalovirus (CMV) immediate early promoter that yields moderately reduced expression relative to the full-length promoter
   7435..895     +  CDS            rep (fragment) (across the origin): R1AB_IBVK - Protein inferred from homology: Swiss-Prot protein existence level 3. NendoU is a Mn(2+)-dependent, uridylate-specific enzyme, which leaves 2'-3'-cyclic phosphates 5' to the cleaved bond. From Avian infectious bronchitis virus (strain KB8523) (IBV).
>Addgene plasmid #152907 | pGBW-m4133490 | depositor full sequence | sequence record 295919 | Full Sequence
CACCATGTCCTCACAAGCGTGGCAGCCAGGCGTAGCAATGCCTAATTTATACAAGATGCAGCGGATGCTC
CTTGAAAAATGCGACCTACAGAACTATGGAGATAGTGCTACATTGCCCAAGGGGATAATGATGAATGTGG
CCAAATATACCCAACTGTGTCAGTACCTGAACACTCTCACGCTGGCCGTTCCGTACAACATGAGGGTGAT
TCATTTTGGTGCCGGCAGCGACAAGGGAGTCGCTCCCGGGACCGCTGTGCTGCGACAGTGGCTTCCTACA
GGCACTCTGCTAGTGGATTCTGATTTGAATGACTTCGTCAGCGACGCAGACTCGACCCTCATCGGAGATT
GTGCGACTGTTCACACAGCCAACAAATGGGACCTGATCATTTCCGATATGTATGATCCAAAGACCAAAAA
TGTCACGAAGGAGAACGACTCAAAGGAGGGTTTCTTTACGTACATCTGCGGGTTCATCCAACAGAAACTT
GCACTGGGCGGAAGTGTGGCAATTAAAATAACAGAACACTCTTGGAACGCCGACCTATACAAGCTTATGG
GTCATTTTGCTTGGTGGACCGCCTTTGTTACTAATGTAAACGCTTCAAGCTCCGAGGCCTTCCTGATAGG
TTGTAATTATTTAGGCAAGCCTAGAGAGCAGATTGATGGGTATGTGATGCACGCAAATTACATCTTCTGG
CGCAACACAAATCCAATTCAGCTCAGTTCTTATTCACTGTTTGATATGAGCAAATTCCCCCTTAAACTGA
GAGGCACTGCCGTCATGTCCTTGAAGGAAGGACAAATCAACGATATGATCTTGTCTCTCCTTAGCAAGGG
GCGTTTGATTATTAGGGAGAACAATCGGGTGGTGATCTCATCGGACGTTCTGGTCAACAATGAAAACCTT
TACTTTCAGTCGTACCCCTATGACGTACCAGATTATGCGTAAGGATCCGCAGGCCTCTGCTAGCTTGACT
GACTGAGATACAGCGTACCTTCAGCTCACAGACATGATAAGATACATTGATGAGTTTGGACAAACCACAA
CTAGAATGCAGTGAAAAAAATGCTTTATTTGTGAAATTTGTGATGCTATTGCTTTATTTGTAACCATTAT
AAGCTGCAATAAACAAGTTAACAACAACAATTGCATTCATTTTATGTTTCAGGTTCAGGGGGAGGTGTGG
GAGGTTTTTTAAAGCAAGTAAAACCTCTACAAATGTGGTATTGGCCCATCTCTATCGGTATCGTAGCATA
ACCCCTTGGGGCCTCTAAACGGGTCTTGAGGGGTTTTTTGTGCCCCTCGGGCCGGATTGCTATCTACCGG
CATTGGCGCAGAAAAAAATGCCTGATGCGACGCTGCGCGTCTTATACTCCCACATATGCCAGATTCAGCA
ACGGATACGGCTTCCCCAACTTGCCCACTTCCATACGTGTCCTCCTTACCAGAAATTTATCCTTAAGGTC
GTCAGCTATCCTGCAGGCGATCTCTCGATTTCGATCAAGACATTCCTTTAATGGTCTTTTCTGGACACCA
CTAGGGGTCAGAAGTAGTTCATCAAACTTTCTTCCCTCCCTAATCTCATTGGTTACCTTGGGCTATCGAA
ACTTAATTAACCAGTCAAGTCAGCTACTTGGCGAGATCGACTTGTCTGGGTTTCGACTACGCTCAGAATT
GCGTCAGTCAAGTTCGATCTGGTCCTTGCTATTGCACCCGTTCTCCGATTACGAGTTTCATTTAAATCAT
GTGAGCAAAAGGCCAGCAAAAGGCCAGGAACCGTAAAAAGGCCGCGTTGCTGGCGTTTTTCCATAGGCTC
CGCCCCCCTGACGAGCATCACAAAAATCGACGCTCAAGTCAGAGGTGGCGAAACCCGACAGGACTATAAA
GATACCAGGCGTTTCCCCCTGGAAGCTCCCTCGTGCGCTCTCCTGTTCCGACCCTGCCGCTTACCGGATA
CCTGTCCGCCTTTCTCCCTTCGGGAAGCGTGGCGCTTTCTCATAGCTCACGCTGTAGGTATCTCAGTTCG
GTGTAGGTCGTTCGCTCCAAGCTGGGCTGTGTGCACGAACCCCCCGTTCAGCCCGACCGCTGCGCCTTAT
CCGGTAACTATCGTCTTGAGTCCAACCCGGTAAGACACGACTTATCGCCACTGGCAGCAGCCACTGGTAA
CAGGATTAGCAGAGCGAGGTATGTAGGCGGTGCTACAGAGTTCTTGAAGTGGTGGCCTAACTACGGCTAC
ACTAGAAGAACAGTATTTGGTATCTGCGCTCTGCTGAAGCCAGTTACCTTCGGAAAAAGAGTTGGTAGCT
CTTGATCCGGCAAACAAACCACCGCTGGTAGCGGTGGTTTTTTTGTTTGCAAGCAGCAGATTACGCGCAG
AAAAAAAGGATCTCAAGAAGATCCTTTGATCTTTTCTACGGGGTCTGACGCTCAGTGGAACGAAAACTCA
CGTTAAGGGATTTTGGTCATGAGATTATCAAAAAGGATCTTCACCTAGATCCTTTTAAATTAAAAATGAA
GTTTTAAATCAATCTAAAGTATATATGAGTAAACTTGGTCTGACAGTTACCAATGCTTAATCAGTGAGGC
ACCTATCTCAGCGATCTGTCTATTTCGTTCATCCATAGTTGCATTTAAATTTCCGAACTCTCCAAGGCCC
TCGTCGGAAAATCTTCAAACCTTTCGTCCGATCCATCTTGCAGGCTACCTCTCGAACGAACTATCGCAAG
TCTCTTGGCCGGCCTTGCGCCTTGGCTATTGCTTGGCAGCGCCTATCGCCAGGTATTACTCCAATCCCGA
ATATCCGAGATCGGGATCACCCGAGAGAAGTTCAACCTACATCCTCAATCCCGATCTATCCGAGATCCGA
GGAATATCGAAATCGGGGCGCGCCTGGCCTCCGCGCCGGGTTTTGGCGCCTCCCGCGGGCGCCCCCCTCG
TCACGGCGAGCGCTGCCACGTCAGACGAAGGGCGCAGGAGCGTCCTGATCCTTCCGCCCGGACGCTCAGG
ACAGCGGCCCGCTGCTCATAAGACTCGGCCTTAGAACCCCAGTATCAGCAGAAGGACATTTTAGGACGGG
ACTTGGGTGACTCTAGGGCACTGGTTTTCTTTCCAGAGAGCGGAACAGGCGAGGAAAAGTAGTCCCTTCT
CGGCGATTCTGCGGAGGGATCTCCGTGGGGCGGTGAACGCCGATGATTATATAAGGACGCGCCGGGTGTG
GCACAGCTAGTTCCGTCGCAGCCGGGATTTGGGTCGCGGTTCTTGTTTGTGGATCGCTGTGATCGTCACT
TGGTGAGTAGCGGGCTGCTGGGCTGGCCGGGGCTTTCGTGGCCGCCGGGCCGCTCGGTGGGACGGAAGCG
TGTGGAGAGACCGCCAAGGGCTGTAGTCTGGGTCCGCGAGCAAGGTTGCCCTGAACTGGGGGTTGGGGGG
AGCGCAGCAAAATGGCGGCTGTTCCCGAGTCTTGAATGGAAGACGCTTGTGAGGCGGGCTGTGAGGTCGT
TGAAACAAGGTGGGGGGCATGGTGGGCGGCAAGAACCCAAGGTCTTGAGCCCTTCGCTAATGCGGGAAAG
CTCTTATTCGGGTGAGATGGGCTGGGCACCATCTGGGGACCCTGACGTGAAGTTTGTCACTGACTGGAGA
ACTCGGTTTGTCGTCTGTTGCGGGGGCGGCAGTTATGGCGGTGCCGTTGGGCAGTGCACCCGTACCTTTG
GGAGCGCGCGCCCTCGTCGTGTCGTGACGTCACCCGTTCTGTTGGCTTATAATGCAGGGTGGGGCCACCT
GCCGGTAGGTGTGCGGTAGGCTTTTCTCCGTCGCAGGACGCAGGGTTCGGGCCTAGGGTAGGCTCTCCTG
AATCGACAGGCGCCGGACCTCTGGTGAGGGGAGGGATAAGTGAGGCGTCAGTTTCTTTGGTCGGTTTTAT
GTACCTATCTTCTTAAGTAGCTGAAGCTCCGGTTTTGAACTATGCGCTCGGGGTTGGCGAGTGTGTTTTG
TGAAGTTTTTTAGGCACCTTTTGAAATGTAATCATTTGGGTCAATATGTAATTTTCAGTGTTAGACTTGT
AAATTGTCCGCTAAATTCTGGCCGTTTTTGGCTTTTTTGTTAGACAACATGGGTAAAAAGCCTGAACTCA
CCGCGACGTCTGTCGAGAAGTTTCTGATCGAAAAGTTCGACAGCGTCTCCGACCTGATGCAGCTCTCGGA
GGGCGAAGAATCTCGTGCTTTCAGCTTCGATGTAGGAGGGCGTGGATATGTCCTGCGGGTAAATAGCTGC
GCCGATGGTTTCTACAAAGATCGTTATGTTTATCGGCACTTTGCATCCGCCGCGCTCCCGATTCCGGAAG
TGCTTGACATTGGGGAGTTCAGCGAGAGCCTGACCTATTGCATCTCCCGCCGTGCACAGGGTGTCACGTT
GCAAGACCTGCCTGAAACCGAACTGCCCGCTGTTCTGCAGCCGGTCGCGGAGGCAATGGATGCCATCGCT
GCCGCCGATCTTAGCCAGACGAGCGGGTTCGGCCCATTCGGACCGCAAGGAATCGGTCAATACACTACAT
GGCGTGATTTCATATGCGCGATTGCTGATCCCCATGTGTATCACTGGCAAACTGTGATGGACGACACCGT
CAGTGCGTCCGTCGCGCAGGCTCTCGATGAGCTGATGCTTTGGGCCGAGGACTGCCCCGAAGTCCGGCAC
CTCGTGCACGCGGATTTCGGCTCCAACAATGTCCTGACGGACAATGGCCGCATAACAGCGGTCATTGACT
GGAGCGAGGCGATGTTCGGGGATTCCCAATACGAGGTCGCCAACATCTTCTTCTGGAGGCCGTGGTTGGC
TTGTATGGAGCAGCAGACGCGCTACTTCGAGCGGAGGCATCCGGAGCTTGCAGGATCGCCCCGGCTCCGG
GCGTATATGCTCCGCATTGGTCTTGACCAACTCTATCAGAGCTTGGTTGACGGCAATTTCGATGATGCAG
CTTGGGCGCAGGGTCGATGCGACGCAATCGTCCGATCCGGAGCCGGGACTGTCGGGCGTACACAAATCGC
CCGCAGAAGCGCCGCCGTCTGGACCGATGGCTGTGTAGAAGTACTCGCCGATAGTGGAAACCGACGCCCC
AGCACTCGTCCGAGGGCAAAGGAATAAGCTAGTATGTAAGCCTAGTCTTAGATAATAAAATCGCTATCCA
TCGAAGATGGATGTGTGTTGGTTTTTTGTGTGTGTAACGCTAGGCGCGCCTGGTGTACCGAGAACGATCC
TCTCAGTGCGAGTCTCGACGATCCATATCGTTGCTTGGCAGTCAGCCAGTCGGAATCCAGCTTGGGACCC
AGGAAGTCCAATCGTCAGATATTGTACTCAAGCCTGGTCACGGCAGCGTACCGATCTGTTTAAACCTAGA
TATTGATAGTCTGATCGGTCAACGTATAATCGAGTCCTAGCTTTTGCAAACATCTATCAAGAGACAGGAT
CAGCAGGAGGCTTTCGCATGAGTATTCAACATTTCCGTGTCGCCCTTATTCCCTTTTTTGCGGCATTTTG
CCTTCCTGTTTTTGCTCACCCAGAAACGCTGGTGAAAGTAAAAGATGCTGAAGATCAGTTGGGTGCGCGA
GTGGGTTACATCGAACTGGATCTCAACAGCGGTAAGATCCTTGAGAGTTTTCGCCCCGAAGAACGCTTTC
CAATGATGAGCACTTTTAAAGTTCTGCTATGTGGCGCGGTATTATCCCGTATTGACGCCGGGCAAGAGCA
ACTCGGTCGCCGCATACACTATTCTCAGAATGACTTGGTTGAGTATTCACCAGTCACAGAAAAGCATCTT
ACGGATGGCATGACAGTAAGAGAATTATGCAGTGCTGCCATAACCATGAGTGATAACACTGCGGCCAACT
TACTTCTGACAACGATTGGAGGACCGAAGGAGCTAACCGCTTTTTTGCACAACATGGGGGATCATGTAAC
TCGCCTTGATCGTTGGGAACCGGAGCTGAATGAAGCCATACCAAACGACGAGCGTGACACCACGATGCCT
GTAGCAATGGCAACAACCTTGCGTAAACTATTAACTGGCGAACTACTTACTCTAGCTTCCCGGCAACAGT
TGATAGACTGGATGGAGGCGGATAAAGTTGCAGGACCACTTCTGCGCTCGGCCCTTCCGGCTGGCTGGTT
TATTGCTGATAAATCTGGAGCCGGTGAGCGTGGGTCTCGCGGTATCATTGCAGCACTGGGGCCAGATGGT
AAGCCCTCCCGTATCGTAGTTATCTACACGACGGGGAGTCAGGCAACTATGGATGAACGAAATAGACAGA
TCGCTGAGATAGGTGCCTCACTGATTAAGCATTGGTAACCGATTCTAGGTGCATTGGCGCAGAAAAAAAT
GCCTGATGCGACGCTGCGCGTCTTATACTCCCACATATGCCAGATTCAGCAACGGATACGGCTTCCCCAA
CTTGCCCACTTCCATACGTGTCCTCCTTACCAGAAATTTATCCTTAAGATCGTTTAAACTCGACTCTGGC
TCTATCGAATCTCCGTCGTTTCGAGCTTACGCGAACAGCCGTGGCGCTCATTTGCTCGTCGGGCATCGAA
TCTCGTCAGCTATCGTCAGCTTACCTTTTTGGCAGCGATCGCGGCTCCCGACATCTTGGACCATTAGCTC
CACAGGTATCTTCTTCCCTCTAGTGGTCATAACAGCAGCTTCAGCTACCTCTCAATTCAAAAAACCCCTC
AAGACCCGTTTAGAGGCCCCAAGGGGTTATGCTATCAATCGTTGCGTTACACACACAAAAAACCAACACA
CATCCATCTTCGATGGATAGCGATTTTATTATCTAACTGCTGATCGAGTGTAGCCAGATCTAGTAATCAA
TTACGGGGTCATTAGTTCATAGCCCATATATGGAGTTCCGCGTTACATAACTTACGGTAAATGGCCCGCC
TGGCTGACCGCCCAACGACCCCCGCCCATTGACGTCAATAATGACGTATGTTCCCATAGTAACGCCAATA
GGGACTTTCCATTGACGTCAATGGGTGGAGTATTTACGGTAAACTGCCCACTTGGCAGTACATCAAGTGT
ATCATATGCCAAGTACGCCCCCTATTGACGTCAATGACGGTAAATGGCCCGCCTGGCATTATGCCCAGTA
CATGACCTTATGGGACTTTCCTACTTGGCAGTACATCTACGTATTAGTCATCGCTATTACCATGCTGATG
CGGTTTTGGCAGTACATCAATGGGCGTGGATAGCGGTTTGACTCACGGGGATTTCCAAGTCTCCACCCCA
TTGACGTCAATGGGAGTTTGTTTTGGCACCAAAATCAACGGGACTTTCCAAAATGTCGTAACAACTCCGC
CCCATTGACGCAAATGGGCGGTAGGCGTGTACGGTGGGAGGTCTATATAAGCAGAGCTGGTTTAGTGAAC
CGTCAGATCAGATCTTTGTCGATCCTACCATCCACTCGACACACCCGCCAGCGGCCGC
